>Addgene plasmid #181846 | pcDNA3-ICUE4 | addgene full sequence | sequence record 364236 | Addgene NGS Result
GACGGATCGGGAGATCTCCCGATCCCCTATGGTGCACTCTCAGTACAATCTGCTCTGATGCCGCATAGTT
AAGCCAGTATCTGCTCCCTGCTTGTGTGTTGGAGGTCGCTGAGTAGTGCGCGAGCAAAATTTAAGCTACA
ACAAGGCAAGGCTTGACCGACAATTGCATGAAGAATCTGCTTAGGGTTAGGCGTTTTGCGCTGCTTCGCG
ATGTACGGGCCAGATATACGCGTTGACATTGATTATTGACTAGTTATTAATAGTAATCAATTACGGGGTC
ATTAGTTCATAGCCCATATATGGAGTTCCGCGTTACATAACTTACGGTAAATGGCCCGCCTGGCTGACCG
CCCAACGACCCCCGCCCATTGACGTCAATAATGACGTATGTTCCCATAGTAACGCCAATAGGGACTTTCC
ATTGACGTCAATGGGTGGAGTATTTACGGTAAACTGCCCACTTGGCAGTACATCAAGTGTATCATATGCC
AAGTACGCCCCCTATTGACGTCAATGACGGTAAATGGCCCGCCTGGCATTATGCCCAGTACATGACCTTA
TGGGACTTTCCTACTTGGCAGTACATCTACGTATTAGTCATCGCTATTACCATGGTGATGCGGTTTTGGC
AGTACATCAATGGGCGTGGATAGCGGTTTGACTCACGGGGATTTCCAAGTCTCCACCCCATTGACGTCAA
TGGGAGTTTGTTTTGGCACCAAAATCAACGGGACTTTCCAAAATGTCGTAACAACTCCGCCCCATTGACG
CAAATGGGCGGTAGGCGTGTACGGTGGGAGGTCTATATAAGCAGAGCTCTCTGGCTAACTAGAGAACCCA
CTGCTTACTGGCTTATCGAAATTAATACGACTCACTATAGGGAGACCCAAGCTTGCGGCCGCCACCATGG
TGCGGGGTTCTCATCATCATCATCATCATGGTATGGCTAGCATGACTGGTGGACAGCAAATGGGTCGGGA
TCTGTACGACGATGACGATAAGGATCCCATGGTGAGCAAGGGCGAGGAGCTGTTCACCGGGGTGGTGCCC
ATCCTGGTCGAGCTGGACGGCGACGTAAACGGCCACAGGTTCAGCGTGTCCGGCGAGGGCGAGGGCGATG
CCACCTACGGCAAGCTGACCCTGAAGTTCATCTGCACCACCGGCAAGCTGCCCGTGCCCTGGCCCACCCT
CGTGACCACCCTGACCTGGGGCGTGCAGTGCTTCAGCCGCTACCCCGACCACATGAAGCAGCACGACTTC
TTCAAGTCCGCCATGCCCGAAGGCTACGTCCAGGAGCGTACCATCTTCTTCAAGGACGACGGCAACTACA
AGACCCGCGCCGAGGTGAAGTTCGAGGGCGACACCCTGGTGAACCGCATCGAGCTGAAGGGCATCGACTT
CAAGGAGGACGGCAACATCCTGGGGCACAAGCTGGAGTACAACTACATCAGCCACAACGTCTATATCACC
GCCGACAAGCAGAAGAACGGCATCAAGGCCCACTTCAAGATCCGCCACAACATCGAGGACGGCAGCGTGC
AGCTCGCCGACCACTACCAGCAGAACACCCCCATCGGCGACGGCCCCGTGCTGCTGCCCGACAACCACTA
CCTGAGCACCCAGTCCAAGCTGAGCAAAGACCCCAACGAGAAGCGCGATCACATGGTCCTGCTGGAGTTC
GTGACCGCCGCCGGGATCACTCACGGCATGGACGAGCTGTACAAGGCTGGTACCCCCGTGGGAACTCATG
AGATGGAGGAGGAGTTGGCCGAAGCTGTGGCCCTGCTCTCCCAGCGGGGGCCTGACGCCCTGCTCACTGT
GGCACTTCGAAAGCCCCCAGGTCAGCGCACGGATGAAGAGCTGGACCTCATCTTTGAGGAGCTGCTGCAC
ATCAAGGCTGTGGCCCACCTCTCCAACTCGGTGAAGCGAGAATTAGCGGCTGTTCTGCTCTTTGAACCAC
ACAGCAAGGCAGGGACCGTGTTGTTCAGCCAGGGGGACAAGGGCACTTCGTGGTACATTATCTGGAAGGG
ATCTGTCAACGTGGTGACCCATGGCAAGGGGCTGGTGACCACCCTGCATGAGGGAGATGATTTTGGAGAA
CTGGCTCTGGTGAATGATGCACCCCGGGCAGCCACCATCATCCTGCGAGAAGACAACTGTCATTTCCTGC
GTGTGGACAAGCAGGACTTCAACCGTATCATCAAGGATGTGGAGGCAAAGACCATGCGGCTGGAAGAACA
TGGCAAAGTGGTGCTGGTGCTGGAGAGAGCCTCTCAGGGCGCCGGCCCTTCCCGACCCCCAACCCCAGGC
AGGAACCGGTATACAGTGATGTCTGGCACCCCAGAGAAGATCCTAGAGCTTCTGTTGGAGGCCATGGGAC
CAGATTCCAGTGCTCATGACCAAACAGAGACATTCCTCAGCGACTTCCTCCTGACCCACAGGGTCTTCAT
GCCCAGCGCCCAACTCTGCGCTGCCCTTCTGCACCACTTCCATGTGGAGCCTGCGGGTGGCAGCGAGCAG
GAGCGCAGCACCTACGTCTGCAACAAGAGGCAGCAGATCTTGCGGCTGGTCAGCCAGTGGGTGGCCCTGT
ATGGCTCCATGCTCCACACTGACCCTGTGGCCACCAGCTTCCTCCAGAAACTCTCAGACCTGGTGGGCAG
GGACACCCGACTCAGCAACCTGCTGAGGGAGCAGTGGCCAGAGAGGCGGCGATGCCACAGGTTGGAGAAT
GGCTGTGGGAATGCATCTCCTCAGATGAAGGCCCGGAACTTGCCTGTTTGGCTCCCCAACCAGGACGAGC
CCCTTCCTGGCAGCAGCTGTGCCATCCAAGTTGGGGATAAAGTCCCCTATGACATCTGCCGGCCAGACCA
CTCAGTGTTGACCCTGCAGCTGCCTGTGACAGCCTCCGTGAGAGAGGTGATGGCAGCGTTGGCCCAGGAG
GATGGCTGGACCAAGGGGCAGGTGCTGGTGAAGGTCAATTCTGCAGGTGATGCCATTGGCCTGCAGCCAG
ATGCCCGTGGTGTGGCCACATCTCTGGGGCTCAATGAGCGTCTCTTTGTTGTCAACCCACAGGAAGCGCA
TGAGCTGATCCCACACCCTGACCAGCTGGGGCCCACTGTGGGCTCTGCTGAGGGGCTGGACCTGGTGAGT
GCCAAGGACCTGGCAGGCCAGCTGACGGACCACGACTGGAGCCTCTTCAACAGTATCCACCAGGTGGAGC
TGATCCACTATGTGCTGGGCCCCCAGCATCTGCGGGATGTCACCACCGCCAACCTGGAGCGCTTCATGCG
CCGCTTCAATGAGCTGCAGTACTGGGTGGCCACCGAGCTGTGTCTCTGCCCCGTGCCCGGCCCCCGGGCC
CAGCTGCTCAGGAAGTTCATTAAGCTGGCGGCCCACCTCAAGGAGCAGAAGAATCTCAATTCCTTCTTTG
CCGTCATGTTTGGCCTCAGCAACTCGGCCATCAGCCACCTAGCCCACACCTGGGAGCGGCTGCCCCACAA
AGTCCGGAAGCTGTACTCCGCCCTCGAGAGGCTGCTGGACCCCTCATGGAACCACCGGGTATACCGACTG
GCCCTCGCCAAGCTCTCCCCTCCTGTCATCCCCTTCATGCCCCTTCTTCTCAAAGACATGACCTTCATTC
ATGAGGGAAACCACACACTAGTGGAGAATCTCATCAACTTTGAGAAGATGAGAATGATGGCCAGAGTCGC
GCGGATGCTGCACCACTGCCGAAGCCACAACCCTGTGCCTCTCTCACCACTCAGAAGCCGAGTTTCCCAC
CTCCACGAGGACAGCCAGGTGGCGAGGATTTCCACATGCTCGGAGCAGTCCCTGAGCACCCGGAGTCCAG
CCAGCACCTGGGCTTATGTCCAGCAGCTGAAGGTCATTGACAACCAGCGGGAACTCTCCCGCCTCTCCCG
AGAGCTGGAGCCAGAGCTCATGCCCGACAACCACTACCTGAGCTACCAGTCCAAGCTGAGCAAAGACCCC
AACGAGAAGCGCGATCACATGGTCCTGCTGGAGTTCGTGACCGCCGCCGGGATCACTCTCGGCATGGACG
AGCTGTACAAGGGAGGTACCGGTGGATCTATGGTGAGCAAGGGCGAGGAGCTGTTCACCGGGGTGGTGCC
CATCCTGGTCGAGCTGGACGGCGACGTAAACGGCCACAAGTTCAGCGTGTCCGGCGAGGGCGAGGGCGAT
GCCACCTACGGCAAGCTGACCCTGAAGCTGATCTGCACCACCGGCAAGCTGCCCGTGCCCTGGCCCACCC
TCGTGACCACCCTGGGCTACGGCCTTCAGTGCTTCGCCCGCTACCCCGACCACATGAAGCAGCACGACTT
CTTCAAGTCCGCCATGCCCGAAGGCTACGTCCAGGAGCGCACCATCTTCTTCAAGGACGACGGCAACTAC
AAGACCCGCGCCGAGGTGAAGTTCGAGGGCGACACCCTGGTGAACCGCATCGAGCTGAAGGGCATCGACT
TCAAGGAGGACGGCAACATCCTGGGGCACAAGCTGGAGTACAACTACAACAGCCACAACGTCTATATCAC
CGCCGACAAGCAGAAGAACGGCATCAAGGCCAACTTCAAGATCCGCCACAACATCGAGGACGGCGGCGTG
CAGCTCGCCGACCACTACCAGCAGAACACCCCCATCGGCGACGGCCCCGTGCTGTAAGAATTCTGCAGAT
ATCCATCACACTGGCGGCCGCTCGAGCATGCATCTAGAGGGCCCTATTCTATAGTGTCACCTAAATGCTA
GAGCTCGCTGATCAGCCTCGACTGTGCCTTCTAGTTGCCAGCCATCTGTTGTTTGCCCCTCCCCCGTGCC
TTCCTTGACCCTGGAAGGTGCCACTCCCACTGTCCTTTCCTAATAAAATGAGGAAATTGCATCGCATTGT
CTGAGTAGGTGTCATTCTATTCTGGGGGGTGGGGTGGGGCAGGACAGCAAGGGGGAGGATTGGGAAGACA
ATAGCAGGCATGCTGGGGATGCGGTGGGCTCTATGGCTTCTGAGGCGGAAAGAACCAGCTGGGGCTCTAG
GGGGTATCCCC
[124 nt withheld, positions 5052-5175]
C
[91 nt withheld, positions 5177-5267]
A
[49 nt withheld, positions 5269-5317]
CCTTTGACGTTGGAGTCCACGTTCTTT
[37 nt withheld, positions 5345-5381]
ACCCTATCTCGGTCTATTCTTTTGATTTATAAGGGATTTTGCCGATTTCGGCCTATTGGTTAAAAAATGA
GCTGATTTAACAAAAATTTAACGCGAATTAATTCTGTGGAATGTGTGTCAGTTAGGGTGTGGAAAGTCCC
CAGGCTCCCCAGCAGGCAGAAGTATGCAAAGCATGCATCTCAATTAGTCAGCAACCAGGTGTGGAAAGTC
CCCAGGCTCCCCAGCAGGCAGAAGTATGCAAAGCATGCATCTCAATTAGTCAGCAACCATAGTCCCGCCC
CTAACTCCGCCCATCCCGCCCCTAACTCCGCCCAGTTCCGCCCATTCTCCGCCCCATGGCTGACTAATTT
TTTTTATTTATGCAGAGGCCGAGGCCGCCTCTGCCTCTGAGCTATTCCAGAAGTAGTGAGGAGGCTTTTT
TGGAGGCCTAGGCTTTTGCAAAAAGCTCCCGGGAGCTTGTATATCCATTTTCGGATCTGATCAAGAGACA
GGATGAGGATCGTTTCGCATGATTGAACAAGATGGATTGCACGCAGGTTCTCCGGCCGCTTGGGTGGAGA
GGCTATTCGGCTATGACTGGGCACAACAGACAATCGGCTGCTCTGATGCCGCCGTGTTCCGGCTGTCAGC
GCAGGGGCGCCCGGTTCTTTTTGTCAAGACCGACCTGTCCGGTGCCCTGAATGAACTGCAGGACGAGGCA
GCGCGGCTATCGTGGCTGGCCACGACGGGCGTTCCTTGCGCAGCTGTGCTCGACGTTGTCACTGAAGCGG
GAAGGGACTGGCTGCTATTGGGCGAAGTGCCGGGGCAGGATCTCCTGTCATCTCACCTTGCTCCTGCCGA
GAAAGTATCCATCATGGCTGATGCAATGCGGCGGCTGCATACGCTTGATCCGGCTACCTGCCCATTCGAC
CACCAAGCGAAACATCGCATCGAGCGAGCACGTACTCGGATGGAAGCCGGTCTTGTCGATCAGGATGATC
TGGACGAAGAGCATCAGGGGCTCGCGCCAGCCGAACTGTTCGCCAGGCTCAAGGCGCGCATGCCCGACGG
CGAGGATCTCGTCGTGACCCATGGCGATGCCTGCTTGCCGAATATCATGGTGGAAAATGGCCGCTTTTCT
GGATTCATCGACTGTGGCCGGCTGGGTGTGGCGGACCGCTATCAGGACATAGCGTTGGCTACCCGTGATA
TTGCTGAAGAGCTTGGCGGCGAATGGGCTGACCGCTTCCTCGTGCTTTACGGTATCGCCGCTCCCGATTC
GCAGCGCATCGCCTTCTATCGCCTTCTTGACGAGTTCTTCTGAGCGGGACTCTGGGGTTCGAAATGACCG
ACCAAGCGACGCCCAACCTGCCATCACGAGATTTCGATTCCACCGCCGCCTTCTATGAAAGGTTGGGCTT
CGGAATCGTTTTCCGGGACGCCGGCTGGATGATCCTCCAGCGCGGGGATCTCATGCTGGAGTTCTTCGCC
CACCCCAACTTGTTTATTGCAGCTTATAATGGTTACAAATAAAGCAATAGCATCACAAATTTCACAAATA
AAGCATTTTTTTCACTGCATTCTAGTTGTGGTTTGTCCAAACTCATCAATGTATCTTATCATGTCTGTAT
ACCGTCGACCTCTAGCTAGAGCTTGGCGTAATCATGGTCATAGCTGTTTCCTGTGTGAAATTGTTATCCG
CTCACAATTCCACACAACATACGAGCCGGAAGCATAAAGTGTAAAGCCTGGGGTGCCTAATGAGTGAGCT
AACTCACATTAATTGCGTTGCGCTCACTGCCCGCTTTCCAGTCGGGAAACCTGTCGTGCCAGCTGCATTA
ATGAATCGGCCAACGCGCGGGGAGAGGCGGTTTGCGTATTGGGCGCTCTTCCGCTTCCTCGCTCACTGAC
TCGCTGCGCTCGGTCGTTCGGCTGCGGCGAGCGGTATCAGCTCACTCAAAGGCGGTAATACGGTTATCCA
CAGAATCAGGGGATAACGCAGGAAAGAACATGTGAGCAAAAGGCCAGCAAAAGGCCAGGAACCGTAAAAA
GGCCGCGTTGCTGGCGTTTTTCCATAGGCTCCGCCCCCCTGACGAGCATCACAAAAATCGACGCTCAAGT
CAGAGGTGGCGAAACCCGACAGGACTATAAAGATACCAGGCGTTTCCCCCTGGAAGCTCCCTCGTGCGCT
CTCCTGTTCCGACCCTGCCGCTTACCGGATACCTGTCCGCCTTTCTCCCTTCGGGAAGCGTGGCGCTTTC
TCATAGCTCACGCTGTAGGTATCTCAGTTCGGTGTAGGTCGTTCGCTCCAAGCTGGGCTGTGTGCACGAA
CCCCCCGTTCAGCCCGACCGCTGCGCCTTATCCGGTAACTATCGTCTTGAGTCCAACCCGGTAAGACACG
ACTTATCGCCACTGGCAGCAGCCACTGGTAACAGGATTAGCAGAGCGAGGTATGTAGGCGGTGCTACAGA
GTTCTTGAAGTGGTGGCCTAACTACGGCTACACTAGAAGAACAGTATTTGGTATCTGCGCTCTGCTGAAG
CCAGTTACCTTCGGAAAAAGAGTTGGTAGCTCTTGATCCGGCAAACAAACCACCGCTGGTAGCGGTGGTT
TTTTTGTTTGCAAGCAGCAGATTACGCGCAGAAAAAAAGGATCTCAAGAAGATCCTTTGATCTTTTCTAC
GGGGTCTGACGCTCAGTGGAACGAAAACTCACGTTAAGGGATTTTGGTCATGAGATTATCAAAAAGGATC
TTCACCTAGATCCTTTTAAATTAAAAATGAAGTTTTAAATCAATCTAAAGTATATATGAGTAAACTTGGT
CTGACAGTTACCAATGCTTAATCAGTGAGGCACCTATCTCAGCGATCTGTCTATTTCGTTCATCCATAGT
TGCCTGACTCCCCGTCGTGTAGATAACTACGATACGGGAGGGCTTACCATCTGGCCCCAGTGCTGCAATG
ATACCGCGAGACCCACGCTCACCGGCTCCAGATTTATCAGCAATAAACCAGCCAGCCGGAAGGGCCGAGC
GCAGAAGTGGTCCTGCAACTTTATCCGCCTCCATCCAGTCTATTAATTGTTGCCGGGAAGCTAGAGTAAG
TAGTTCGCCAGTTAATAGTTTGCGCAACGTTGTTGCCATTGCTACAGGCATCGTGGTGTCACGCTCGTCG
TTTGGTATGGCTTCATTCAGCTCCGGTTCCCAACGATCAAGGCGAGTTACATGATCCCCCATGTTGTGCA
AAAAAGCGGTTAGCTCCTTCGGTCCTCCGATCGTTGTCAGAAGTAAGTTGGCCGCAGTGTTATCACTCAT
GGTTATGGCAGCACTGCATAATTCTCTTACTGTCATGCCATCCGTAAGATGCTTTTCTGTGACTGGTGAG
TACTCAACCAAGTCATTCTGAGAATAGTGTATGCGGCGACCGAGTTGCTCTTGCCCGGCGTCAATACGGG
ATAATACCGCGCCACATAGCAGAACTTTAAAAGTGCTCATCATTGGAAAACGTTCTTCGGGGCGAAAACT
CTCAAGGATCTTACCGCTGTTGAGATCCAGTTCGATGTAACCCACTCGTGCACCCAACTGATCTTCAGCA
TCTTTTACTTTCACCAGCGTTTCTGGGTGAGCAAAAACAGGAAGGCAAAATGCCGCAAAAAAGGGAATAA
GGGCGACACGGAAATGTTGAATACTCATACTCTTCCTTTTTCAATATTATTGAAGCATTTATCAGGGTTA
TTGTCTCATGAGCGGATACATATTTGAATGTATTTAGAAAAATAAACAAATAGGGGTTCCGCGCACATTT
CCCCGAAAAGTGCCACCTGACGTC
Features (pLannotate 1.2.2; 26 found; start..end, strand, type, name):
     28..80      -  misc_feature   bom (fragment): basis of mobility region from pBR322
    235..614     +  enhancer       CMV enhancer: human cytomegalovirus immediate early enhancer
    615..818     +  promoter       CMV promoter: human cytomegalovirus (CMV) immediate early promoter
    814..847     +  LTR            5' LTR (truncated) (fragment): truncated 5' long terminal repeat (LTR) from HIV-1
    863..881     +  promoter       T7 promoter: promoter for bacteriophage T7 RNA polymerase
    922..942     +  CDS            capTEV™ (fragment): composite tag for in vivo biotinylation, TEV protease cleavage, and 6xHis tagging
    943..975     +  CDS            T7 tag (gene 10 leader): leader peptide from bacteriophage T7 gene 10 promotes efficient translation in E. coli
    979..1002    +  CDS            Xpress™ tag: Xpress™ epitope tag, including an enterokinase recognition and cleavage site
   1009..1725    +  CDS            mECFP: enhanced CFP with monomerizing A206K mutation (Zacharias et al., 2002) mammalian codon-optimized
   1735..3933    +  CDS            RAPGEF3 (fragment): RPGF3_HUMAN - Also known as CGEF1, EPAC, EPAC1. Experimental evidence at protein level: Swiss-Prot protein existence level 1. Guanine nucleotide exchange factor (GEF) for RAP1A and RAP2A small GTPases that is activated by binding cAMP. Through simultaneous binding of PDE3B to RAPGEF3 and PIK3R6 is assembled in a signaling complex in which it activates the PI3K gamma complex and which is involved in angiogenesis. Plays a role in the modulation of the cAMP- induced dynamic control of endothelial barrier function through a pathway that is independent on Rho-mediated signaling. Required for the ac
   3941..4608    +  CDS            cp173Venus (fragment): circularly permuted form of the Venus yellow fluorescent protein (Nagai et al., 2004) efficient FRET acceptor for CFP
   4738..4756    -  promoter       SP6 promoter: promoter for bacteriophage SP6 RNA polymerase
   4782..5006    +  polyA_signal   bGH poly(A) signal: bovine growth hormone polyadenylation signal
   5010..5031    +  promoter       SV40 promoter (fragment): SV40 enhancer and early promoter
   5052..5480    +  rep_origin     f1 ori (sequence partly withheld): f1 bacteriophage origin of replication; arrow indicates direction of (+) strand synthesis
   5494..5823    +  promoter       SV40 promoter: SV40 enhancer and early promoter
   5890..6681    +  CDS            neo: KKA2_KLEPN - Also known as kan, nptII. Experimental evidence at protein level: Swiss-Prot protein existence level 1. Resistance to kanamycin, neomycin, paromomycin, ribostamycin, butirosin and gentamicin B. From Klebsiella pneumoniae.
   6705..6863    +  CDS            ble (fragment): BLE_KLEPN - Experimental evidence at protein level: Swiss-Prot protein existence level 1. Binding protein with a strong affinity to the bleomycin family of antibiotics. Binds to CL990; an antimitotic-antibiotic compound. From Klebsiella pneumoniae.
   6858..6979    +  polyA_signal   SV40 poly(A) signal: SV40 polyadenylation signal
   7052..7068    -  protein_bind   lac operator: The lac repressor binds to the lac operator to inhibit transcription in E. coli. This inhibition can be relieved by adding lactose or isopropyl-β-D-thiogalactopyranoside (IPTG). lac repressor encoded by lacI
   7076..7106    -  promoter       lac promoter: promoter for the E. coli lac operon
   7121..7142    -  protein_bind   CAP binding site: CAP binding activates transcription in the presence of cAMP. E. coli catabolite activator protein
   7155..7247    -  CDS            lacI (fragment): lac repressor; lacI; The lac repressor binds to the lac operator to inhibit transcription in E. coli. This inhibition can be relieved by adding lactose or isopropyl-β-D-thiogalactopyranoside (IPTG).
   7430..8018    -  rep_origin     ori: high-copy-number ColE1/pMB1/pBR322/pUC origin of replication
   8189..9049    -  CDS            AmpR: β-lactamase; bla; confers resistance to ampicillin, carbenicillin, and related antibiotics
   9050..9154    -  promoter       AmpR promoter: bla
