[The description below was written by a language model from this plasmid's Addgene catalogue record and pLannotate feature annotations shown in this document.]
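Description:
pcDNA3-ICUE4 is a mammalian expression plasmid built on the Invitrogen pcDNA3 backbone that encodes ICUE4, a fourth-generation genetically encoded FRET indicator of cAMP based on Epac. It is maintained in E. coli as a high-copy plasmid through a ColE1/pUC-type origin with ampicillin selection (AmpR under its own promoter). It also carries an f1 origin. For mammalian cells, an SV40 promoter drives a neomycin phosphotransferase gene followed by an SV40 polyadenylation signal, which allows G418 selection of stable transfectants.

The sensor is transcribed from the CMV immediate-early enhancer/promoter and terminated by the bGH polyadenylation signal. The roughly 3.7 kb insert, cloned between BamHI and EcoRI, is a single open reading frame. ECFP is at the N terminus (the automated annotation matches it to a monomeric ECFP variant). It is followed by a human Epac1 (RAPGEF3) fragment spanning residues 149–881, and a circularly permuted Venus sits at the C terminus. The catalogue describes the permutant as cpVenus(L194), whereas the annotation tool reports a partial match to cp173Venus, probably just the closest entry in its library. The Epac1 segment carries a glutamine-to-glutamate substitution corresponding to Q270E in the full-length protein, recorded as a high-sensitivity mutation. A backbone-derived leader containing 6xHis, the T7 gene 10 tag and the Xpress epitope precedes the fusion. T7 and SP6 promoters flank the cassette.

cAMP binding to the Epac1 domain changes its conformation and alters energy transfer between the cyan donor and yellow acceptor, so the emission ratio reports cAMP levels. The plasmid is used for live-cell imaging of cAMP dynamics, and the associated publication concerns cAMP compartmentation and PKA regulatory subunit phase separation.
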