Addgene plasmid #181846: pcDNA3-ICUE4
Purpose: Fourth-generation FRET-based Indicator of cAMP Using Epac. Genetically encoded cAMP indicator. Contains high-sensitivity Epac Q270E mutation.
Depositing lab: Jin Zhang. Publication: Phase Separation of a PKA Regulatory Subunit Controls cAMP Compartmentation and Oncogenic Signaling. Zhang JZ, Lu TW, Stolerman LM, Tenner B, Yang JR, Zhang JF, Falcke M, Rangamani P, Taylor SS, Mehta S, Zhang J. Cell. 2020 Sep 17;182(6):1531-1544.e15. doi: 10.1016/j.cell.2020.07.043. Epub 2020 Aug 25. PubMed 32846158.
Backbone
  Vector backbone: pcDNA3
  Backbone manufacturer: Invitrogen
  Backbone size w/o insert (bp): 5517
  Total vector size (bp): 9186
  Vector type: Mammalian Expression
  Selectable markers: Neomycin (select with G418)
Growth in bacteria
  Bacterial resistance: Ampicillin, 100 μg/mL
  Growth temperature: 37°C
  Growth strain: DH5alpha
  Copy number: High Copy
Gene/Insert
  Gene/Insert name: ICUE4 (alt name: ECFP-Epac1(149-881; Q270E)-cpVenus(L194))
  Species: H. sapiens (human)
  Insert size (bp): 3669
  Mutation: Glutamine 122 in Epac1 domain mutated to glutamate (corresponds to Q270E in full-length Epac).
  Entrez Gene: RAPGEF3 (a.k.a. CAMP-GEFI, EPAC, EPAC1, HSU79275, bcm910)
  Promoter: CMV
  Tag / fusion protein: ECFP (N terminal on insert); cpVenus(L194) (C terminal on insert); 6xHIS - T7 tag (gene 10 leader) - Xpress (TM) tag (N terminal on backbone)
  Cloning method: Restriction Enzyme; 5′ cloning site BamHI (not destroyed); 3′ cloning site EcoRI (not destroyed)
  Sequencing primers: 5′ CMV forward; 3′ BGH reverse
Terms and licenses: Academic/Nonprofit Terms; Industry Terms: Not Available to Industry
How to cite: pcDNA3-ICUE4 was a gift from Jin Zhang (Addgene plasmid # 181846 ; http://n2t.net/addgene:181846 ; RRID:Addgene_181846)
